>Addgene plasmid #191218 | pLD-puro-Cc-SARS-CoV-2_Spike_Beta-VA | addgene full sequence | sequence record 422111 | Addgene NGS Result
AGGAGCTTTGTTCCTTGGGTTCTTGGGAGCAGCAGGAAGCACTATGGGCGCAGCGTCAATGACGCTGACG
GTACAGGCCAGACAATTATTGTCTGGTATAGTGCAGCAGCAGAACAATTTGCTGAGGGCTATTGAGGCGC
AACAGCATCTGTTGCAACTCACAGTCTGGGGCATCAAGCAGCTCCAGGCAAGAATCCTGGCTGTGGAAAG
ATACCTAAAGGATCAACAGCTCCTGGGGATTTGGGGTTGCTCTGGAAAACTCATTTGCACCACTGCTGTG
CCTTGGAATGCTAGTTGGAGTAATAAATCTCTGGAACAGATTTGGAATCACACGACCTGGATGGAGTGGG
ACAGAGAAATTAACAATTACACAAGCTTAATACACTCCTTAATTGAAGAATCGCAAAACCAGCAAGAAAA
GAATGAACAAGAATTATTGGAATTAGATAAATGGGCAAGTTTGTGGAATTGGTTTAACATAACAAATTGG
CTGTGGTATATAAAATTATTCATAATGATAGTAGGAGGCTTGGTAGGTTTAAGAATAGTTTTTGCTGTAC
TTTCTATAGTGAATAGAGTTAGGCAGGGATATTCACCATTATCGTTTCAGACCCACCTCCCAACCCCGAG
GGGACCCGACAGGCCCGAAGGAATAGAAGAAGAAGGTGGAGAGAGAGACAGAGACAGATCCATTCGATTA
GTGAACGGATCTCGACGGTATCGATCACGAGACTAGCCTCGAGCGGCCGCCCCCTTCACCGAGGGCCTAT
TTCCCATGATTCCTTCATATTTGCATATACGATACAAGGCTGTTAGAGAGATAATTGGAATTAATTTGAC
TGTAAACACAAAGATATTAGTACAAAATACGTGACGTAGAAAGTAATAATTTCTTGGGTAGTTTGCAGTT
TTAAAATTATGTTTTAAAATGGACTATCATATGCCAAGTACGCCCCCTATTGACGTCAATGACGGTAAAT
GGCCCGCCTGGCATTATGCCCAGTACATGACCTTATGGGACTTTCCTACTTGGCAGTACATCTACGTATT
AGTCATCGCTATTACCATGGTGATGCGGTTTTGGCAGTACATCAATGGGCGTGGATAGCGGTTTGACTCA
CGGGGATTTCCAAGTCTCCACCCCATTGACGTCAATGGGAGTTTGTTTTGGCACCAAAATCAACGGGACT
TTCCAAAATGTCGTAACAACTCCGCCCCATTGACGCAAATGGGCGGTAGGCGTGTACGGTGGGAGGTCTA
TATAAGCAGAGCTCGTTTAGTGAACCGTCAGATCGCCTGGAGACGCCATCCACGCTGTACGCGTACAAGT
TTGTACAAAAAAGTTGGCATGTTCGTGTTCCTGGTGCTGCTGCCACTGGTGAGCTCCCAGTGCGTGAACC
TGACCACCAGAACCCAGCTGCCACCTGCCTACACCAACTCCTTCACCAGGGGCGTGTACTACCCAGACAA
GGTGTTCAGATCCAGCGTGCTGCACTCTACCCAGGACCTGTTCCTGCCATTCTTCTCTAACGTGACCTGG
TTCCACGCCATCCACGTGTCTGGAACCAACGGCACCAAGAGATTCGCCAACCCAGTGCTGCCATTCAACG
ACGGCGTGTACTTCGCTTCTACCGAGAAGTCTAACATCATCAGGGGTTGGATCTTCGGAACCACCCTGGA
CTCTAAGACCCAGTCTCTGCTGATCGTGAACAACGCTACCAACGTGGTGATCAAGGTGTGCGAGTTCCAG
TTCTGCAACGACCCATTCCTGGGAGTGTACTACCACAAGAACAACAAGTCTTGGATGGAAAGCGAGTTCA
GGGTGTACAGCTCTGCTAACAACTGCACCTTCGAGTACGTGTCTCAGCCTTTCCTGATGGACCTGGAAGG
AAAGCAGGGAAACTTCAAGAACCTGAGAGAGTTCGTGTTCAAGAACATCGACGGTTACTTCAAGATATAC
AGCAAGCACACCCCAATCAACCTGGTGAGGGGCCTGCCACAGGGTTTCTCTGCTCTGGAGCCCCTGGTGG
ACCTGCCAATCGGCATCAACATCACCAGGTTCCAGACCCTGCACAGGTCTTACCTGACCCCAGGCGACAG
CAGCTCTGGATGGACCGCCGGCGCCGCTGCTTACTACGTGGGATACCTGCAGCCAAGGACCTTCCTGCTG
AAGTACAACGAAAACGGCACCATCACCGACGCCGTGGACTGCGCTCTGGACCCACTGTCTGAGACCAAGT
GCACCCTGAAGTCTTTCACCGTGGAAAAGGGAATCTACCAGACCAGCAACTTCCGCGTGCAGCCCACCGA
GTCTATCGTGAGATTCCCAAACATCACCAACCTGTGCCCATTCGGAGAAGTGTTCAACGCTACCAGGTTC
GCCAGCGTGTACGCTTGGAACAGGAAGAGAATCAGCAACTGCGTGGCCGACTACTCTGTGCTGTACAACT
CTGCCTCCTTCTCCACCTTCAAGTGCTACGGCGTGTCCCCAACCAAGCTGAACGACCTGTGCTTCACCAA
CGTGTACGCTGACTCCTTCGTGATCAGAGGAGACGAAGTGAGACAGATCGCTCCCGGTCAGACCGGAAAC
ATCGCCGACTACAACTACAAGCTGCCAGACGACTTCACCGGTTGCGTGATCGCTTGGAACTCTAACAACC
TGGACTCTAAGGTGGGAGGCAACTACAACTACCTGTACAGGCTGTTCCGCAAGAGCAACCTGAAGCCTTT
CGAAAGGGACATCAGCACCGAAATCTACCAGGCTGGATCTACCCCATGCAACGGAGTGAAGGGATTCAAC
TGCTACTTCCCTCTGCAGTCTTACGGATTCCAGCCAACCTACGGAGTGGGATACCAGCCATACAGAGTGG
TGGTGCTGTCTTTCGAGCTGCTGCACGCTCCTGCTACCGTGTGCGGACCAAAGAAGTCTACCAACCTGGT
GAAGAACAAGTGCGTGAACTTCAACTTCAACGGACTGACCGGAACCGGAGTGCTGACCGAATCCAACAAG
AAGTTCCTGCCTTTCCAGCAGTTCGGTAGAGACATCGCCGACACCACCGACGCTGTGAGAGACCCACAGA
CCCTGGAAATCCTGGACATCACCCCCTGCTCTTTCGGAGGAGTGAGCGTGATCACCCCAGGAACCAACAC
CTCCAACCAGGTGGCCGTGCTGTACCAGGGCGTGAACTGCACCGAAGTGCCAGTGGCCATCCACGCTGAC
CAGCTGACCCCAACCTGGAGAGTGTACAGCACCGGATCTAACGTGTTCCAGACCCGTGCCGGCTGCCTGA
TCGGAGCCGAGCACGTGAACAACTCCTACGAATGCGACATCCCAATCGGAGCTGGCATCTGCGCTTCTTA
CCAGACCCAGACCAACAGCCCAAGAAGGGCCAGATCCGTGGCCTCTCAGAGCATCATCGCCTACACCATG
AGCCTGGGCGTGGAAAACAGCGTGGCTTACAGCAACAACTCTATCGCCATCCCAACCAACTTCACCATCT
CTGTGACCACCGAAATCCTGCCAGTGAGCATGACCAAGACCAGCGTGGACTGCACCATGTACATCTGCGG
AGACTCTACCGAATGCTCTAACCTGCTGCTGCAGTACGGCAGCTTCTGCACCCAGCTGAACCGCGCTCTG
ACCGGAATCGCTGTGGAGCAGGACAAGAACACCCAGGAAGTGTTCGCTCAGGTGAAGCAGATATACAAGA
CCCCACCTATCAAGGACTTCGGAGGATTCAACTTCTCTCAGATCCTGCCCGACCCATCTACTGCTGTTCA
ACAAGGTGACCCTGGCCGACGCCGGTTTCATCAAGCAGTACGGTGACTGCCTGGGAGACATCGCCGCTAG
AGACCTGATCTGCGCCCAGAAGTTCAACGGTCTGACCGTGCTGCCACCACTGCTGACCGACGAGATGATC
GCCCAGTACACCTCTGCCCTGCTGGCTGGAACCATCACCTCTGGTTGGACCTTCGGAGCTGGCGCCGCCC
TGCAGATCCCATTCGCTATGCAGATGGCCTACCGTTTCAACGGTATCGGAGTGACCCAGAACGTGCTGTA
CGAAAACCAGAAGCTGATCGCTAACCAGTTCAACTCTGCTATCGGAAAGATCCAGGACTCCCTGTCCTCT
ACCGCTTCTGCCCTGGGAAAGCTGCAGGACGTGGTGAACCAGAACGCCCAGGCCCTGAACACCCTGGTGA
AGCAGCTGTCTTCTAACTTCGGAGCCATCTCCTCTGTGCTGAACGACATCCTGTCTAGGCTGGACAAGGT
GGAAGCCGAGGTGCAGATCGACAGACTGATCACCGGAAGACTGCAGTCTCTGCAGACCTACGTGACCCAG
CAGCTGATCAGGGCCGCTGAAATCAGAGCTTCTGCCAACCTGGCTGCCACCAAGATGTCCGAATGCGTGC
TGGGCCAGTCTAAGAGGGTGGACTTCTGCGGAAAGGGATACCACCTGATGTCCTTCCCACAGTCTGCTCC
ACACGGAGTGGTGTTCCTGCACGTGACCTACGTGCCCGCCCAGGAAAAGAACTTCACCACCGCCCCAGCT
ATCTGCCACGACGGAAAGGCTCACTTCCCCAGGGAGGGAGTGTTCGTGTCTAACGGAACCCACTGGTTCG
TGACCCAGAGGAACTTCTACGAGCCACAGATCATCACCACCGACAACACCTTCGTGTCTGGAAACTGCGA
CGTGGTGATCGGAATCGTGAACAACACCGTGTACGACCCACTGCAGCCAGAACTGGACTCTTTCAAGGAG
GAACTGGACAAGTACTTCAAGAACCACACCTCTCCAGACGTGGACCTGGGAGACATCTCCGGAATCAACG
CCTCTGTGGTGAACATCCAGAAGGAAATCGACAGACTGAACGAGGTGGCCAAGAACCTGAACGAATCTCT
GATCGACCTGCAGGAACTGGGAAAGTACGAGCAGTACATCAAGTGGCCCTGGTACATCTGGCTGGGTTTC
ATCGCTGGTCTGATCGCTATCGTGATGGTGACCATCATGCTGTGCTGCATGACCTCTTGCTGCTCTTGCC
TGAAGGGATGCTGCTCTTGCGGATCTTGCTGCAAGTTCGACGAGGACGACTCCGAGCCTGTGCTGAAGGG
TGTGAAGCTGCACTACACCTACCCAACTTTCTTGTACAAAGTGGTTGATTCTAGAGCGATCGCCAGAGAG
CTGTTCAACCTGCTGGGCGAGAAACAGCCCCCCGTGGTGATCAAGGCGATCGCCTGGAGCCACCCTCAGT
TCGAGAAGGGAGGAGGAAGCGGCGGAGGCAGCGGAGGAGGAAGCTGGAGCCACCCGCAGTTCGAGAAAGG
CGGAAGCGGCCATCACCATCACCATCACCCTGCAGGAGAAAATCTGTACTTCCAGGGGAGAGGAGGCAGC
GAGAACCTGTACTTTCAGGGGCCTGCAGGAAGAGACTACAAAGACCATGACGGTGATTATAAAGATCATG
ACATCGATTACAAGGATGACGATGACAAGTAGTTCGAATTCTCGACCTCGAGACAAATGGCAGTATTCAT
CCACAATTTTAAAAGAAAAGGGGGGATTGGGGGGTACAGTGCAGGGGAAAGAATAGTAGACATAATAGCA
ACAGACATACAAACTAAAGAATTACAAAAACAAATTACAAAAATTCAAAATTTTCGGGTTTATTACAGGG
ACAGCAGAGATCCACTTTGGCCGCGGCTCGAGGGGGTTGGGGTTGCGCCTTTTCCAAGGCAGCCCTGGGT
TTGCGCAGGGACGCGGCTGCTCTGGGCGTGGTTCCGGGAAACGCAGCGGCGCCGACCCTGGGTCTCGCAC
ATTCTTCACGTCCGTTCGCAGCGTCACCCGGATCTTCGCCGCTACCCTTGTGGGCCCCCCGGCGACGCTT
CCTGCTCCGCCCCTAAGTCGGGAAGGTTCCTTGCGGTTCGCGGCGTGCCGGACGTGACAAACGGAAGCCG
CACGTCTCACTAGTACCCTCGCAGACGGACAGCGCCAGGGAGCAATGGCAGCGCGCCGACCGCGATGGGC
TGTGGCCAATAGCGGCTGCTCAGCAGGGCGCGCCGAGAGCAGCGGCCGGGAAGGGGCGGTGCGGGAGGCG
GGGTGTGGGGCGGTAGTGTGGGCCCTGTTCCTGCCCGCGCGGTGTTCCGCATTCTGCAAGCCTCCGGAGC
GCACGTCGGCAGTCGGCTCCCTCGTTGACCGAATCACCGACCTCTCTCCCCAGGGGGATCCACCGGAGCT
TACCATGACCGAGTACAAGCCCACGGTGCGCCTCGCCACCCGCGACGACGTCCCCAGGGCCGTACGCACC
CTCGCCGCCGCGTTCGCCGACTACCCCGCCACGCGCCACACCGTCGATCCGGACCGCCACATCGAGCGGG
TCACCGAGCTGCAAGAACTCTTCCTCACGCGCGTCGGGCTCGACATCGGCAAGGTGTGGGTCGCGGACGA
CGGCGCCGCGGTGGCGGTCTGGACCACGCCGGAGAGCGTCGAAGCGGGGGCGGTGTTCGCCGAGATCGGC
CCGCGCATGGCCGAGTTGAGCGGTTCCCGGCTGGCCGCGCAGCAACAGATGGAAGGCCTCCTGGCGCCGC
ACCGGCCCAAGGAGCCCGCGTGGTTCCTGGCCACCGTCGGCGTCTCGCCCGACCACCAGGGCAAGGGTCT
GGGCAGCGCCGTCGTGCTCCCCGGAGTGGAGGCGGCCGAGCGCGCCGGGGTGCCCGCCTTCCTGGAGACC
TCCGCGCCCCGCAACCTCCCCTTCTACGAGCGGCTCGGCTTCACCGTCACCGCCGACGTCGAGGTGCCCG
AAGGACCGCGCACCTGGTGCATGACCCGCAAGCCCGGTGCCTGACGCCCGCCCCACGACCCGCAGCGCCC
GACCGAAAGGAGCGCACGACCCCATGCATCGGTACCTTTAAGACCAATGACTTACAAGGCAGCTGTAGAT
CTTAGCCACTTTTTAAAAGAAAAGGGGGGACTGGAAGGGCTAATTCACTCCCAACGAAGACAAGATCTGC
TTTTTGCTTGTACTGGGTCTCTCTGGTTAGACCAGATCTGAGCCTGGGAGCTCTCTGGCTAACTAGGGAA
CCCACTGCTTAAGCCTCAATAAAGCTTGCCTTGAGTGCTTCAAGTAGTGTGTGCCCGTCTGTTGTGTGAC
TCTGGTAACTAGAGATCCCTCAGACCCTTTTAGTCAGTGTGGAAAATCTCTAGCAGTAGTAGTTCATGTC
ATCTTATTATTCAGTATTTATAACTTGCAAAGAAATGAATATCAGAGAGTGAGAGGAACTTGTTTATTGC
AGCTTATAATGGTTACAAATAAAGCAATAGCATCACAAATTTCACAAATAAAGCATTTTTTTCACTGCAT
TCTAGTTGTGGTTTGTCCAAACTCATCAATGTATCTTATCATGTCTGGCTCTAGCTATCCCGCCCCTAAC
TCCGCCCATCCCGCCCCTAACTCCGCCCAGTTCCGCCCATTCTCCGCCCCATGGCTGACTAATTTTTTTT
ATTTATGCAGAGGCCGAGGCCGCCTCGGCCTCTGAGCTATTCCAGAAGTAGTGAGGAGGCTTTTTTGGAG
GCCTAGGGACGTACCCAATTCGCCCTATAGTGAGTCGTATTACGCGCGCTCACTGGCCGTCGTTTTACAA
CGTCGTGACTGGGAAAACCCTGGCGTTACCCAACTTAATCGCCTTGCAGCACATCCCCCTTTCGCCAGCT
GGCGTAATAGCGAAGAGGCCCGCACCGATCGCCCTTCCCAACAGTTGCGCAGCCTGAATGGCGAATGGG
[124 nt withheld, positions 7770-7893]
C
[91 nt withheld, positions 7895-7985]
A
[49 nt withheld, positions 7987-8035]
CCTTTGACGTTGGAGTCCACGTTCTTT
[37 nt withheld, positions 8063-8099]
ACCCTATCTCGGTCTATTCTTTTGATTTATAAGGGATTTTGCCGATTTCGGCCTATTGGTTAAAAAATGA
GCTGATTTAACAAAAATTTAACGCGAATTTTAACAAAATATTAACGCTTACAATTTAGGTGGCACTTTTC
GGGGAAATGTGCGCGGAACCCCTATTTGTTTATTTTTCTAAATACATTCAAATATGTATCCGCTCATGAG
ACAATAACCCTGATAAATGCTTCAATAATATTGAAAAAGGAAGAGTATGAGTATTCAACATTTCCGTGTC
GCCCTTATTCCCTTTTTTGCGGCATTTTGCCTTCCTGTTTTTGCTCACCCAGAAACGCTGGTGAAAGTAA
AAGATGCTGAAGATCAGTTGGGTGCACGAGTGGGTTACATCGAACTGGATCTCAACAGCGGTAAGATCCT
TGAGAGTTTTCGCCCCGAAGAACGTTTTCCAATGATGAGCACTTTTAAAGTTCTGCTATGTGGCGCGGTA
TTATCCCGTATTGACGCCGGGCAAGAGCAACTCGGTCGCCGCATACACTATTCTCAGAATGACTTGGTTG
AGTACTCACCAGTCACAGAAAAGCATCTTACGGATGGCATGACAGTAAGAGAATTATGCAGTGCTGCCAT
AACCATGAGTGATAACACTGCGGCCAACTTACTTCTGACAACGATCGGAGGACCGAAGGAGCTAACCGCT
TTTTTGCACAACATGGGGGATCATGTAACTCGCCTTGATCGTTGGGAACCGGAGCTGAATGAAGCCATAC
CAAACGACGAGCGTGACACCACGATGCCTGTAGCAATGGCAACAACGTTGCGCAAACTATTAACTGGCGA
ACTACTTACTCTAGCTTCCCGGCAACAATTAATAGACTGGATGGAGGCGGATAAAGTTGCAGGACCACTT
CTGCGCTCGGCCCTTCCGGCTGGCTGGTTTATTGCTGATAAATCTGGAGCCGGTGAGCGTGGGTCTCGCG
GTATCATTGCAGCACTGGGGCCAGATGGTAAGCCCTCCCGTATCGTAGTTATCTACACGACGGGGAGTCA
GGCAACTATGGATGAACGAAATAGACAGATCGCTGAGATAGGTGCCTCACTGATTAAGCATTGGTAACTG
TCAGACCAAGTTTACTCATATATACTTTAGATTGATTTAAAACTTCATTTTTAATTTAAAAGGATCTAGG
TGAAGATCCTTTTTGATAATCTCATGACCAAAATCCCTTAACGTGAGTTTTCGTTCCACTGAGCGTCAGA
CCCCGTAGAAAAGATCAAAGGATCTTCTTGAGATCCTTTTTTTCTGCGCGTAATCTGCTGCTTGCAAACA
AAAAAACCACCGCTACCAGCGGTGGTTTGTTTGCCGGATCAAGAGCTACCAACTCTTTTTCCGAAGGTAA
CTGGCTTCAGCAGAGCGCAGATACCAAATACTGTTCTTCTAGTGTAGCCGTAGTTAGGCCACCACTTCAA
GAACTCTGTAGCACCGCCTACATACCTCGCTCTGCTAATCCTGTTACCAGTGGCTGCTGCCAGTGGCGAT
AAGTCGTGTCTTACCGGGTTGGACTCAAGACGATAGTTACCGGATAAGGCGCAGCGGTCGGGCTGAACGG
GGGGTTCGTGCACACAGCCCAGCTTGGAGCGAACGACCTACACCGAACTGAGATACCTACAGCGTGAGCT
ATGAGAAAGCGCCACGCTTCCCGAAGGGAGAAAGGCGGACAGGTATCCGGTAAGCGGCAGGGTCGGAACA
GGAGAGCGCACGAGGGAGCTTCCAGGGGGAAACGCCTGGTATCTTTATAGTCCTGTCGGGTTTCGCCACC
TCTGACTTGAGCGTCGATTTTTGTGATGCTCGTCAGGGGGGCGGAGCCTATGGAAAAACGCCAGCAACGC
GGCCTTTTTACGGTTCCTGGCCTTTTGCTGGCCTTTTGCTCACATGTTCTTTCCTGCGTTATCCCCTGAT
TCTGTGGATAACCGTATTACCGCCTTTGAGTGAGCTGATACCGCTCGCCGCAGCCGAACGACCGAGCGCA
GCGAGTCAGTGAGCGAGGAAGCGGAAGAGCGCCCAATACGCAAACCGCCTCTCCCCGCGCGTTGGCCGAT
TCATTAATGCAGCTGGCACGACAGGTTTCCCGACTGGAAAGCGGGCAGTGAGCGCAACGCAATTAATGTG
AGTTAGCTCACTCATTAGGCACCCCAGGCTTTACACTTTATGCTTCCGGCTCGTATGTTGTGTGGAATTG
TGAGCGGATAACAATTTCACACAGGAAACAGCTATGACCATGATTACGCCAAGCGCGCAATTAACCCTCA
CTAAAGGGAACAAAAGCTGGAGCTGCAAGCTTAATGTAGTCTTATGCAATACTCTTGTAGTCTTGCAACA
TGGTAACGATGAGTTAGCAACATGCCTTACAAGGAGAGAAAAAGCACCGTGCATGCCGATTGGTGGAAGT
AAGGTGGTACGATCGTGCCTTATTAGGAAGGCAACAGACGGGTCTGACATGGATTGGACGAACCACTGAA
TTGCCGCATTGCAGAGATATTGTATTTAAGTGCCTAGCTCGATACATAAACGGGTCTCTCTGGTTAGACC
AGATCTGAGCCTGGGAGCTCTCTGGCTAACTAGGGAACCCACTGCTTAAGCCTCAATAAAGCTTGCCTTG
AGTGCTTCAAGTAGTGTGTGCCCGTCTGTTGTGTGACTCTGGTAACTAGAGATCCCTCAGACCCTTTTAG
TCAGTGTGGAAAATCTCTAGCAGTGGCGCCCGAACAGGGACTTGAAAGCGAAAGGGAAACCAGAGGAGCT
CTCTCGACGCAGGACTCGGCTTGCTGAAGCGCGCACGGCAAGAGGCGAGGGGCGGCGACTGGTGAGTACG
CCAAAAATTTTGACTAGCGGAGGCTAGAAGGAGAGAGATGGGTGCGAGAGCGTCAGTATTAAGCGGGGGA
GAATTAGATCGCGATGGGAAAAAATTCGGTTAAGGCCAGGGGGAAAGAAAAAATATAAATTAAAACATAT
AGTATGGGCAAGCAGGGAGCTAGAACGATTCGCAGTTAATCCTGGCCTGTTAGAAACATCAGAAGGCTGT
AGACAAATACTGGGACAGCTACAACCATCCCTTCAGACAGGATCAGAAGAACTTAGATCATTATATAATA
CAGTAGCAACCCTCTATTGTGTGCATCAAAGGATAGAGATAAAAGACACCAAGGAAGCTTTAGACAAGAT
AGAGGAAGAGCAAAACAAAAGTAAGACCACCGCACAGCAAGCGGCCGCTGATCTTCAGACCTGGAGGAGG
AGATATGAGGGACAATTGGAGAAGTGAATTATATAAATATAAAGTAGTAAAAATTGAACCATTAGGAGTA
GCACCCACCAAGGCAAAGAGAAGAGTGGTGCAGAGAGAAAAAAGAGCAGTGGGAAT
Features (pLannotate 1.2.2; 35 found; start..end, strand, type, name):
      1..234     +  misc_feature   RRE: The Rev response element (RRE) of HIV-1 allows for Rev-dependent mRNA export from the nucleus to the cytoplasm.
    611..711     +  CDS            Rev (fragment): human immunodeficiency virus 1 (HIV-1) Rev protein; rev; enhances nuclear export of unspliced and incompletely spliced viral mRNAs
    761..944     +  promoter       U6 promoter (fragment): RNA polymerase III promoter for human U6 snRNA
    935..1069    +  enhancer       CMV enhancer (fragment): human cytomegalovirus immediate early enhancer; contains an 18-bp deletion relative to the standard CMV enhancer
   1070..1273    +  promoter       CMV promoter: human cytomegalovirus (CMV) immediate early promoter
   1326..1343    +  protein_bind   attB1 (fragment): mutant version of attB; core recombination site for the Gateway® BP reaction BP Clonase™
   1349..3808    +  CDS            S (fragment): SPIKE_SARS2 - Experimental evidence at protein level: Swiss-Prot protein existence level 1. [Spike glycoprotein]: May down-regulate host tetherin (BST2) by lysosomal degradation, thereby counteracting its antiviral activity. From Severe acute respiratory syndrome coronavirus 2 (2019-nCoV) (SARS-CoV-2).
   3771..5129    +  CDS            S (fragment): SPIKE_SARS2 - Experimental evidence at protein level: Swiss-Prot protein existence level 1. [Spike glycoprotein]: May down-regulate host tetherin (BST2) by lysosomal degradation, thereby counteracting its antiviral activity. From Severe acute respiratory syndrome coronavirus 2 (2019-nCoV) (SARS-CoV-2).
   5131..5155    -  protein_bind   attB2: mutant version of attB; recombination site for the Gateway® BP reaction BP Clonase™
   5295..5314    +  CDS            Strep-Tag II (fragment): peptide that binds Strep-Tactin®, an engineered form of streptavidin
   5331..5349    +  CDS            7xHis (fragment): 6xHis affinity tag
   5424..5489    +  CDS            3xFLAG: three tandem FLAG® epitope tags, followed by an enterokinase cleavage site
   5537..5654    +  misc_feature   cPPT/CTS: central polypurine tract and central termination sequence of HIV-1
   5703..6213    +  promoter       hPGK promoter: human phosphoglycerate kinase 1 promoter
   6235..6834    +  CDS            PuroR: puromycin N-acetyltransferase; pac from Streptomyces alboniger; confers resistance to puromycin
   6877..6960    +  CDS            nef (fragment): NEF_HV1Z2 - Experimental evidence at protein level: Swiss-Prot protein existence level 1. Extracellular Nef protein targets CD4(+) T-lymphocytes for apoptosis by interacting with CXCR4 surface receptors. From Human immunodeficiency virus type 1 group M subtype D (isolate Z2/CDC-Z34) (HIV-1).
   6962..7195    +  LTR            3' LTR (ΔU3): self-inactivating 3' long terminal repeat (LTR) from HIV-1
   7267..7388    +  polyA_signal   SV40 poly(A) signal: SV40 polyadenylation signal
   7428..7563    +  rep_origin     SV40 ori: SV40 origin of replication
   7584..7602    -  promoter       T7 promoter: promoter for bacteriophage T7 RNA polymerase
   7610..7765    +  CDS            lacZα (fragment): LacZα fragment of β-galactosidase; lacZ fragment
   7770..8198    +  rep_origin     f1 ori (sequence partly withheld): f1 bacteriophage origin of replication; arrow indicates direction of (+) strand synthesis
   8251..8355    +  promoter       AmpR promoter: bla
   8356..9216    +  CDS            AmpR: β-lactamase; bla; confers resistance to ampicillin, carbenicillin, and related antibiotics
   9387..9975    +  rep_origin     ori: high-copy-number ColE1/pMB1/pBR322/pUC origin of replication
  10158..10250   +  CDS            lacI (fragment): lac repressor; lacI; The lac repressor binds to the lac operator to inhibit transcription in E. coli. This inhibition can be relieved by adding lactose or isopropyl-β-D-thiogalactopyranoside (IPTG).
  10263..10284   +  protein_bind   CAP binding site: CAP binding activates transcription in the presence of cAMP. E. coli catabolite activator protein
  10299..10329   +  promoter       lac promoter: promoter for the E. coli lac operon
  10333..10355   +  protein_bind   lac operator (fragment): The lac repressor binds to the lac operator to inhibit transcription in E. coli. This inhibition can be relieved by adding lactose or isopropyl-β-D-thiogalactopyranoside (IPTG). lac repressor encoded by lacI
  10398..10416   +  promoter       T3 promoter: promoter for bacteriophage T3 RNA polymerase
  10444..10670   +  promoter       RSV promoter: Rous sarcoma virus enhancer/promoter
  10671..10851   +  LTR            5' LTR (truncated): truncated 5' long terminal repeat (LTR) from HIV-1
  10898..11023   +  misc_feature   HIV-1 Ψ: packaging signal of human immunodeficiency virus type 1
  11007..11370   +  CDS            HIV-1 gag (fragment): gag protein from human immunodeficiency virus 1; gag
  11355..11513   +  CDS            env (fragment): ENV_HV1W1 - Experimental evidence at protein level: Swiss-Prot protein existence level 1. [Transmembrane protein gp41]: Acts as a class I viral fusion protein. Under the current model, the protein has at least 3 conformational states: pre-fusion native state, pre-hairpin intermediate state, and post-fusion hairpin state. During fusion of viral and target intracellular membranes, the coiled coil regions (heptad repeats) assume a trimer-of-hairpins structure, positioning the fusion peptide in close proximity to the C-terminal region of the ectodomain. The formation of this structure appears to d
