[The description below was written by a language model from this plasmid's Addgene catalogue record and pLannotate feature annotations shown in this document.]
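Description:
pLD-puro-Cc-SARS-CoV-2_Spike_Beta-VA is a lentiviral mammalian expression plasmid built on the pLD-puro-CcVA Gateway destination backbone and carrying the spike glycoprotein of the SARS-CoV-2 Beta variant. It is maintained in E. coli through a high-copy ColE1/pUC-type origin and an ampicillin resistance gene; an f1 origin, an SV40 origin and residual lac/T7/T3 elements from the parental cloning vector are also annotated. The transfer-vector architecture is that of a third-generation, self-inactivating design. An RSV promoter is fused to a truncated HIV-1 5' LTR, followed by the Ψ packaging signal with partial gag and env sequence, the Rev response element, a cPPT/CTS element, and a ΔU3 3' LTR with a downstream SV40 polyadenylation signal. Packaging functions are therefore expected to be supplied in trans.

The payload is a roughly 3.8 kb spike open reading frame inserted by Gateway recombination, flanked by attB1 and attB2 sites and driven by the CMV immediate-early enhancer/promoter. A U6 promoter fragment is annotated just upstream. The recorded Beta substitutions are D80A, D215G, deletion of residues 241–243, K417N, E484K, N501Y, D614G and A701V. The annotation splits spike into two overlapping fragments, which appears to reflect alignment to the reference protein rather than separate genes. The backbone contributes a C-terminal VA tag, and the feature table detects Strep-Tag II, His and 3xFLAG motifs in that region, suited to affinity purification. A separate hPGK promoter drives puromycin N-acetyltransferase for selecting transduced cells. The sequenced record is slightly shorter than the catalogued total size. The construct is intended for stable expression of tagged Beta spike in mammalian cells, and the associated study mapped virus–host protein interactions.
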