Addgene plasmid #191218: pLD-puro-Cc-SARS-CoV-2_Spike_Beta-VA
Purpose: Lentiviral expression of SARS-CoV-2 Spike_Beta in mammalian cells
Depositing lab: Mohan Babu. Depositing organization: University of Regina. Publication: Human protein interaction networks of ancestral and variant SARS-CoV-2 in organ-specific cells and bodily fluids. Broderick K, Moutaoufik MT, Saccon T, Malty R, Amin S, Phanse S, Joseph TP, Zilocchi M, Hosseinnia A, Istace Z, Hajikarimlou M, Abrar S, Fisher J, Brassard R, Perera R, Kumar A, Aoki H, Rahmatbakhsh M, Jessulat M, Kobasa D, Dehne F, Prasad B, Gagarinova A, Joanne Lemieux M, Cochrane A, Houry WA, Aly KA, Golshani A, Babu M. Nat Commun. 2025 Jul 1;16(1):5784. doi: 10.1038/s41467-025-60949-1. PubMed 40593736.
Backbone
  Vector backbone: pLD-puro-CcVA (Addgene plasmid #24588)
  Backbone size w/o insert (bp): 7737
  Total vector size (bp): 11547
  Vector type: Mammalian Expression, Lentiviral
  Selectable markers: Puromycin
Growth in bacteria
  Bacterial resistance: Ampicillin, 100 μg/mL
  Growth temperature: 30°C
  Growth strain: NEB Stable
  Copy number: High Copy
Gene/Insert
  Gene/Insert name: SPIKE_SARS2_Beta (alt name: S_Beta)
  Species: SARS CoV-2
  Insert size (bp): 3810
  Mutation: D80A D215G (Del 241-243) K417N E484K N501Y D614G A701V
  Entrez Gene: S (a.k.a. GU280_gp02, spike glycoprotein)
  Promoter: CMV
  Tag / fusion protein: VA tag (C terminal on backbone)
  Cloning method: Gateway Cloning
  Sequencing primers: 5′ CMV-F; 3′ hPGK_R [5'-ccttggaaaaggcgcaacc-3']
Terms and licenses: Academic/Nonprofit Terms; Industry Terms: Not Available to Industry
How to cite: pLD-puro-Cc-SARS-CoV-2_Spike_Beta-VA was a gift from Mohan Babu (Addgene plasmid # 191218 ; http://n2t.net/addgene:191218 ; RRID:Addgene_191218)
